>Addgene plasmid #234733 | pCMV-ClpX | addgene full sequence | sequence record 467887 | Addgene NGS Result
GACGGATCGGGAGATCTCCCGATCCCCTATGGTGCACTCTCAGTACAATCTGCTCTGATGCCGCATAGTT
AAGCCAGTATCTGCTCCCTGCTTGTGTGTTGGAGGTCGCTGAGTAGTGCGCGAGCAAAATTTAAGCTACA
ACAAGGCAAGGCTTGACCGACAATTGCATGAAGAATCTGCTTAGGGTTAGGCGTTTTGCGCTGCTTCGCG
ATGTACGGGCCAGATATACGCGTTGACATTGATTATTGACTAGTTATTAATAGTAATCAATTACGGGGTC
ATTAGTTCATAGCCCATATATGGAGTTCCGCGTTACATAACTTACGGTAAATGGCCCGCCTGGCTGACCG
CCCAACGACCCCCGCCCATTGACGTCAATAATGACGTATGTTCCCATAGTAACGCCAATAGGGACTTTCC
ATTGACGTCAATGGGTGGAGTATTTACGGTAAACTGCCCACTTGGCAGTACATCAAGTGTATCATATGCC
AAGTACGCCCCCTATTGACGTCAATGACGGTAAATGGCCCGCCTGGCATTATGCCCAGTACATGACCTTA
TGGGACTTTCCTACTTGGCAGTACATCTACGTATTAGTCATCGCTATTACCATGGTGATGCGGTTTTGGC
AGTACATCAATGGGCGTGGATAGCGGTTTGACTCACGGGGATTTCCAAGTCTCCACCCCATTGACGTCAA
TGGGAGTTTGTTTTGGCACCAAAATCAACGGGACTTTCCAAAATGTCGTAACAACTCCGCCCCATTGACG
CAAATGGGCGGTAGGCGTGTACGGTGGGAGGTCTATATAAGCAGAGCTCTCTGGCTAACTAGAGAACCCA
CTGCTTACTGGCTTATCGAAATTAATACGACTCACTATAGGGAGACCCAAGCTGGCTAGCGTTTAAACTT
AAGCTTGGTACCGAGCTCGGATCCGCCACCATGGGCAAACGGACAGCCGACGGAAGCGAGTTCGAGTCAC
CGAAAAAGAAGCGAAAAGTTGGCTCCGGAATGACCGACAAGCGGAAGGACGGCTCTGGCAAGCTGCTGTA
CTGCAGCTTCTGCGGCAAATCTCAGCACGAGGTGCGGAAGCTGATCGCCGGACCTAGCGTGTATATCTGT
GATGAGTGCGTGGATCTGTGCAACGACATCATCCGGGAAGAAATCAAGGAAGTGGCCCCTCACAGGGAGC
GGAGCGCCCTGCCTACACCACATGAGATCAGAAATCACCTGGATGATTACGTGATCGGCCAGGAGCAGGC
TAAAAAGGTCCTGGCCGTGGCCGTGTACAACCACTACAAGAGACTGCGCAACGGCGACACCAGCAATGGC
GTGGAGCTGGGCAAGAGCAACATCCTGCTGATTGGCCCTACCGGAAGCGGAAAGACACTGCTGGCTGAAA
CCCTGGCCAGACTGCTGGACGTGCCTTTCACAATGGCCGACGCCACAACACTGACCGAGGCTGGCTACGT
GGGCGAGGACGTGGAGAACATCATCCAGAAGCTGCTTCAGAAGTGTGACTACGACGTGCAGAAAGCCCAG
AGAGGCATCGTGTACATCGACGAGATCGATAAGATCAGCAGAAAGTCCGACAACCCCAGCATCACCCGGG
ACGTGAGCGGCGAGGGCGTTCAGCAGGCCCTGCTGAAGCTGATCGAGGGGACCGTGGCCGCTGTGCCCCC
CCAGGGCGGAAGAAAGCACCCTCAGCAAGAGTTCCTGCAAGTGGACACCAGCAAGATCCTGTTCATCTGC
GGCGGCGCCTTCGCCGGCCTGGACAAAGTGATCTCCCACCGGGTGGAGACAGGATCTGGAATCGGCTTCG
GCGCCACCGTGAAGGCCAAGTCTGATAAAGCCAGCGAGGGCGAACTGCTCGCTCAAGTGGAACCCGAGGA
CCTGATCAAGTTCGGCCTGATCCCTGAGTTCATCGGCAGACTGCCAGTGGTGGCTACACTCAACGAGCTG
AGCGAGGAAGCACTGATTCAGATCCTGAAAGAGCCTAAGAACGCCCTGACCAAGCAGTACCAGGCCCTGT
TTAACCTGGAAGGCGTGGACCTGGAATTTAGAGATGAGGCCCTCGACGCCATCGCCAAGAAGGCTATGGC
CAGAAAGACCGGCGCTCGGGGCCTGAGAAGCATCGTGGAAGCCGCCCTGCTGGATACAATGTACGACCTG
CCCAGCATGGAAGATGTGGAAAAGGTCGTGATCGACGAGAGCGTTATCGACGGCCAGAGCAAGCCTCTGC
TGATCTACGGCAAACCTGAAGCCCAGCAGGCTTCTGGCGAGTGAATCTAGAGGGCCCGTTTAAACCCGCT
GATCAGCCTCGACTGTGCCTTCTAGTTGCCAGCCATCTGTTGTTTGCCCCTCCCCCGTGCCTTCCTTGAC
CCTGGAAGGTGCCACTCCCACTGTCCTTTCCTAATAAAATGAGGAAATTGCATCGCATTGTCTGAGTAGG
TGTCATTCTATTCTGGGGGGTGGGGTGGGGCAGGACAGCAAGGGGGAGGATTGGGAAGACAATAGCAGGC
ATGCTGGGGATGCGGTGGGCTCTATGGCTTCTGAGGCGGAAAGAACCAGCTGGGGCTCTAGGGGGTATCC
CC
[124 nt withheld, positions 2593-2716]
C
[91 nt withheld, positions 2718-2808]
A
[49 nt withheld, positions 2810-2858]
CCTTTGACGTTGGAGTCCACGTTCTTT
[37 nt withheld, positions 2886-2922]
ACCCTATCTCGGTCTATTCTTTTGATTTATAAGGGATTTTGCCGATTTCGGCCTATTGGTTAAAAAATGA
GCTGATTTAACAAAAATTTAACGCGAATTAATTCTGTGGAATGTGTGTCAGTTAGGGTGTGGAAAGTCCC
CAGGCTCCCCAGCAGGCAGAAGTATGCAAAGCATGCATCTCAATTAGTCAGCAACCAGGTGTGGAAAGTC
CCCAGGCTCCCCAGCAGGCAGAAGTATGCAAAGCATGCATCTCAATTAGTCAGCAACCATAGTCCCGCCC
CTAACTCCGCCCATCCCGCCCCTAACTCCGCCCAGTTCCGCCCATTCTCCGCCCCATGGCTGACTAATTT
TTTTTATTTATGCAGAGGCCGAGGCCGCCTCTGCCTCTGAGCTATTCCAGAAGTAGTGAGGAGGCTTTTT
TGGAGGCCTAGGCTTTTGCAAAAAGCTCCCGGGAGCTTGTATATCCATTTTCGGATCTGATCAAGAGACA
GGATGAGGATCGTTTCGCATGATTGAACAAGATGGATTGCACGCAGGTTCTCCGGCCGCTTGGGTGGAGA
GGCTATTCGGCTATGACTGGGCACAACAGACAATCGGCTGCTCTGATGCCGCCGTGTTCCGGCTGTCAGC
GCAGGGGCGCCCGGTTCTTTTTGTCAAGACCGACCTGTCCGGTGCCCTGAATGAACTGCAGGACGAGGCA
GCGCGGCTATCGTGGCTGGCCACGACGGGCGTTCCTTGCGCAGCTGTGCTCGACGTTGTCACTGAAGCGG
GAAGGGACTGGCTGCTATTGGGCGAAGTGCCGGGGCAGGATCTCCTGTCATCTCACCTTGCTCCTGCCGA
GAAAGTATCCATCATGGCTGATGCAATGCGGCGGCTGCATACGCTTGATCCGGCTACCTGCCCATTCGAC
CACCAAGCGAAACATCGCATCGAGCGAGCACGTACTCGGATGGAAGCCGGTCTTGTCGATCAGGATGATC
TGGACGAAGAGCATCAGGGGCTCGCGCCAGCCGAACTGTTCGCCAGGCTCAAGGCGCGCATGCCCGACGG
CGAGGATCTCGTCGTGACCCATGGCGATGCCTGCTTGCCGAATATCATGGTGGAAAATGGCCGCTTTTCT
GGATTCATCGACTGTGGCCGGCTGGGTGTGGCGGACCGCTATCAGGACATAGCGTTGGCTACCCGTGATA
TTGCTGAAGAGCTTGGCGGCGAATGGGCTGACCGCTTCCTCGTGCTTTACGGTATCGCCGCTCCCGATTC
GCAGCGCATCGCCTTCTATCGCCTTCTTGACGAGTTCTTCTGAGCGGGACTCTGGGGTTCGAAATGACCG
ACCAAGCGACGCCCAACCTGCCATCACGAGATTTCGATTCCACCGCCGCCTTCTATGAAAGGTTGGGCTT
CGGAATCGTTTTCCGGGACGCCGGCTGGATGATCCTCCAGCGCGGGGATCTCATGCTGGAGTTCTTCGCC
CACCCCAACTTGTTTATTGCAGCTTATAATGGTTACAAATAAAGCAATAGCATCACAAATTTCACAAATA
AAGCATTTTTTTCACTGCATTCTAGTTGTGGTTTGTCCAAACTCATCAATGTATCTTATCATGTCTGTAT
ACCGTCGACCTCTAGCTAGAGCTTGGCGTAATCATGGTCATAGCTGTTTCCTGTGTGAAATTGTTATCCG
CTCACAATTCCACACAACATACGAGCCGGAAGCATAAAGTGTAAAGCCTGGGGTGCCTAATGAGTGAGCT
AACTCACATTAATTGCGTTGCGCTCACTGCCCGCTTTCCAGTCGGGAAACCTGTCGTGCCAGCTGCATTA
ATGAATCGGCCAACGCGCGGGGAGAGGCGGTTTGCGTATTGGGCGCTCTTCCGCTTCCTCGCTCACTGAC
TCGCTGCGCTCGGTCGTTCGGCTGCGGCGAGCGGTATCAGCTCACTCAAAGGCGGTAATACGGTTATCCA
CAGAATCAGGGGATAACGCAGGAAAGAACATGTGAGCAAAAGGCCAGCAAAAGGCCAGGAACCGTAAAAA
GGCCGCGTTGCTGGCGTTTTTCCATAGGCTCCGCCCCCCTGACGAGCATCACAAAAATCGACGCTCAAGT
CAGAGGTGGCGAAACCCGACAGGACTATAAAGATACCAGGCGTTTCCCCCTGGAAGCTCCCTCGTGCGCT
CTCCTGTTCCGACCCTGCCGCTTACCGGATACCTGTCCGCCTTTCTCCCTTCGGGAAGCGTGGCGCTTTC
TCATAGCTCACGCTGTAGGTATCTCAGTTCGGTGTAGGTCGTTCGCTCCAAGCTGGGCTGTGTGCACGAA
CCCCCCGTTCAGCCCGACCGCTGCGCCTTATCCGGTAACTATCGTCTTGAGTCCAACCCGGTAAGACACG
ACTTATCGCCACTGGCAGCAGCCACTGGTAACAGGATTAGCAGAGCGAGGTATGTAGGCGGTGCTACAGA
GTTCTTGAAGTGGTGGCCTAACTACGGCTACACTAGAAGAACAGTATTTGGTATCTGCGCTCTGCTGAAG
CCAGTTACCTTCGGAAAAAGAGTTGGTAGCTCTTGATCCGGCAAACAAACCACCGCTGGTAGCGGTGGTT
TTTTTGTTTGCAAGCAGCAGATTACGCGCAGAAAAAAAGGATCTCAAGAAGATCCTTTGATCTTTTCTAC
GGGGTCTGACGCTCAGTGGAACGAAAACTCACGTTAAGGGATTTTGGTCATGAGATTATCAAAAAGGATC
TTCACCTAGATCCTTTTAAATTAAAAATGAAGTTTTAAATCAATCTAAAGTATATATGAGTAAACTTGGT
CTGACAGTTACCAATGCTTAATCAGTGAGGCACCTATCTCAGCGATCTGTCTATTTCGTTCATCCATAGT
TGCCTGACTCCCCGTCGTGTAGATAACTACGATACGGGAGGGCTTACCATCTGGCCCCAGTGCTGCAATG
ATACCGCGAGACCCACGCTCACCGGCTCCAGATTTATCAGCAATAAACCAGCCAGCCGGAAGGGCCGAGC
GCAGAAGTGGTCCTGCAACTTTATCCGCCTCCATCCAGTCTATTAATTGTTGCCGGGAAGCTAGAGTAAG
TAGTTCGCCAGTTAATAGTTTGCGCAACGTTGTTGCCATTGCTACAGGCATCGTGGTGTCACGCTCGTCG
TTTGGTATGGCTTCATTCAGCTCCGGTTCCCAACGATCAAGGCGAGTTACATGATCCCCCATGTTGTGCA
AAAAAGCGGTTAGCTCCTTCGGTCCTCCGATCGTTGTCAGAAGTAAGTTGGCCGCAGTGTTATCACTCAT
GGTTATGGCAGCACTGCATAATTCTCTTACTGTCATGCCATCCGTAAGATGCTTTTCTGTGACTGGTGAG
TACTCAACCAAGTCATTCTGAGAATAGTGTATGCGGCGACCGAGTTGCTCTTGCCCGGCGTCAATACGGG
ATAATACCGCGCCACATAGCAGAACTTTAAAAGTGCTCATCATTGGAAAACGTTCTTCGGGGCGAAAACT
CTCAAGGATCTTACCGCTGTTGAGATCCAGTTCGATGTAACCCACTCGTGCACCCAACTGATCTTCAGCA
TCTTTTACTTTCACCAGCGTTTCTGGGTGAGCAAAAACAGGAAGGCAAAATGCCGCAAAAAAGGGAATAA
GGGCGACACGGAAATGTTGAATACTCATACTCTTCCTTTTTCAATATTATTGAAGCATTTATCAGGGTTA
TTGTCTCATGAGCGGATACATATTTGAATGTATTTAGAAAAATAAACAAATAGGGGTTCCGCGCACATTT
CCCCGAAAAGTGCCACCTGACGTC
Features (pLannotate 1.2.2; 20 found; start..end, strand, type, name):
     28..80      -  misc_feature   bom (fragment): basis of mobility region from pBR322
    235..614     +  enhancer       CMV enhancer: human cytomegalovirus immediate early enhancer
    615..818     +  promoter       CMV promoter: human cytomegalovirus (CMV) immediate early promoter
    814..847     +  LTR            5' LTR (truncated) (fragment): truncated 5' long terminal repeat (LTR) from HIV-1
    863..881     +  promoter       T7 promoter: promoter for bacteriophage T7 RNA polymerase
   1010..2281    +  CDS            clpX: CLPX_ECOLI - Also known as lopC. Experimental evidence at protein level: Swiss-Prot protein existence level 1. ATP-dependent specificity component of the Clp protease. Uses cycles of ATP binding and hydrolysis to unfold proteins and translocate them to the ClpP protease. It directs the protease to specific substrates both with and without the help of adapter proteins such as SspB. Participates in the final steps of RseA-sigma-E degradation, liberating sigma-E to induce the extracytoplasmic-stress response. It may bind to the lambda O substrate protein and present it to the ClpP protease in a f
   2323..2547    +  polyA_signal   bGH poly(A) signal: bovine growth hormone polyadenylation signal
   2551..2572    +  promoter       SV40 promoter (fragment): SV40 enhancer and early promoter
   2593..3021    +  rep_origin     f1 ori (sequence partly withheld): f1 bacteriophage origin of replication; arrow indicates direction of (+) strand synthesis
   3035..3364    +  promoter       SV40 promoter: SV40 enhancer and early promoter
   3431..4222    +  CDS            neo: KKA2_KLEPN - Also known as kan, nptII. Experimental evidence at protein level: Swiss-Prot protein existence level 1. Resistance to kanamycin, neomycin, paromomycin, ribostamycin, butirosin and gentamicin B. From Klebsiella pneumoniae.
   4246..4404    +  CDS            ble (fragment): BLE_KLEPN - Experimental evidence at protein level: Swiss-Prot protein existence level 1. Binding protein with a strong affinity to the bleomycin family of antibiotics. Binds to CL990; an antimitotic-antibiotic compound. From Klebsiella pneumoniae.
   4399..4520    +  polyA_signal   SV40 poly(A) signal: SV40 polyadenylation signal
   4593..4609    -  protein_bind   lac operator: The lac repressor binds to the lac operator to inhibit transcription in E. coli. This inhibition can be relieved by adding lactose or isopropyl-β-D-thiogalactopyranoside (IPTG). lac repressor encoded by lacI
   4617..4647    -  promoter       lac promoter: promoter for the E. coli lac operon
   4662..4683    -  protein_bind   CAP binding site: CAP binding activates transcription in the presence of cAMP. E. coli catabolite activator protein
   4696..4788    -  CDS            lacI (fragment): lac repressor; lacI; The lac repressor binds to the lac operator to inhibit transcription in E. coli. This inhibition can be relieved by adding lactose or isopropyl-β-D-thiogalactopyranoside (IPTG).
   4971..5559    -  rep_origin     ori: high-copy-number ColE1/pMB1/pBR322/pUC origin of replication
   5730..6590    -  CDS            AmpR: β-lactamase; bla; confers resistance to ampicillin, carbenicillin, and related antibiotics
   6591..6695    -  promoter       AmpR promoter: bla
