[The description below was written by a language model from this plasmid's Addgene catalogue record and pLannotate feature annotations shown in this document.]
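Description:
pCMV-ClpX is a 6.7 kb mammalian expression plasmid that places the ClpX coding sequence under the human cytomegalovirus immediate-early enhancer and promoter, with a bovine growth hormone polyadenylation signal terminating the transcript. The annotated open reading frame matches E. coli ClpX, the ATP-dependent unfoldase that normally recognises substrates, unfolds them and feeds them to the ClpP protease. The catalogue lists the insert species as synthetic, which suggests a synthesised and possibly recoded gene, although the record does not say so. A T7 promoter lies between the CMV promoter and the coding sequence, which would allow in vitro transcription. There is unannotated sequence between the T7 promoter and the start of the ClpX match, but no tags or localisation signals are listed in the record.

The backbone resembles a pcDNA3-style vector. It is propagated in E. coli at high copy from a ColE1/pBR322-family origin and selected with ampicillin through the β-lactamase gene. It also carries an f1 origin and a second mammalian cassette in which the SV40 early promoter drives the neomycin/kanamycin phosphotransferase gene, followed by an SV40 poly(A) signal. That cassette could in principle support G418 selection of stably transfected cells. The short hits for an HIV-1 LTR, ble, lacI, bom and a second SV40 promoter appear to be backbone remnants rather than functional elements.

The plasmid was deposited with a study on programmable gene insertion in human cells using a laboratory-evolved CRISPR-associated transposase. This suggests it supplies bacterial ClpX as an accessory factor in transfected human cells, but the record does not state its exact role.
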