Addgene plasmid #234733: pCMV-ClpX
Depositing lab: David Liu. Publication: Programmable gene insertion in human cells with a laboratory-evolved CRISPR-associated transposase. Witte IP, Lampe GD, Eitzinger S, Miller SM, Berrios KN, McElroy AN, King RT, Stringham OG, Gelsinger DR, Vo PLH, Chen AT, Tolar J, Osborn MJ, Sternberg SH, Liu DR. Science. 2025 May 15;388(6748):eadt5199. doi: 10.1126/science.adt5199. Epub 2025 May 15. PubMed 40373119.
Backbone
  Vector backbone: pCMV with a BR322 origin
  Vector type: Mammalian Expression
Growth in bacteria
  Bacterial resistance: Ampicillin, 100 μg/mL
  Growth temperature: 37°C
  Growth strain: DH5alpha
  Copy number: High Copy
Gene/Insert
  Gene/Insert name: ClpX
  Species: Synthetic
  Cloning method: Other
Terms and licenses: Academic/Nonprofit Terms; Industry Terms: Not Available to Industry
How to cite: pCMV-ClpX was a gift from David Liu (Addgene plasmid # 234733 ; http://n2t.net/addgene:234733 ; RRID:Addgene_234733)
